Addgene plasmid #69649: MP-J3
Purpose: Untargetted Bacterial Mutagenesis
Depositing lab: David Liu. Depositing organization: Harvard University. Publication: Development of potent in vivo mutagenesis plasmids with broad mutational spectra. Badran AH, Liu DR. Nat Commun. 2015 Oct 7;6:8425. doi: 10.1038/ncomms9425. PubMed 26443021.
Backbone
  Vector backbone: CloDF13
  Backbone manufacturer: David Liu Lab
  Backbone size w/o insert (bp): 2992
  Vector type: Bacterial Expression
Growth in bacteria
  Bacterial resistance: Chloramphenicol, 25 μg/mL
  Growth temperature: 37°C
  Growth strain: NEB Turbo
  Copy number: High Copy
Gene/Insert
  Gene/Insert name: rpsD16
  Promoter: E. coli PBAD
  Cloning method: Ligation Independent Cloning
  Sequencing primers: 5′ pBAD-F; 3′ CAT-F
Terms and licenses: Academic/Nonprofit Terms; Industry Terms: Not Available to Industry
Depositor comments: The authors strongly recommend that all MP-carrying strains be maintained in rich media supplemented by 25 mM glucose. The expression of the MP-borne mutators is regulated by the E. coli arabinose pBAD promoter, which is efficiently repressed at high concentrations of glucose. Please consult Badran and Liu, Nature Communications (2015) for more detailed strain maintenance protocols.
How to cite: MP-J3 was a gift from David Liu (Addgene plasmid # 69649 ; http://n2t.net/addgene:69649 ; RRID:Addgene_69649)
