[The description below was written by a language model from this plasmid's Addgene catalogue record and pLannotate feature annotations shown in this document.]
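Description:
MP-J3 is a small (about 3.5 kb) bacterial expression plasmid from a series of "mutagenesis plasmids" (MPs) built for untargeted in vivo mutagenesis in E. coli. It replicates from the CloDF13 (CDF) origin, which is compatible with other common plasmid origins and so allows the MP to coexist with additional plasmids in the same cell. The record lists it as high copy. Selection is by chloramphenicol resistance, conferred by a cat (chloramphenicol acetyltransferase) gene driven by its own cat promoter.

The payload is rpsD16, an allele of the E. coli rpsD gene encoding ribosomal protein S4 (also known as ramA). The feature table annotates this coding region as only a fragment of wild-type rpsD, which suggests a truncated or altered S4 variant, although the record does not describe the exact change. Expression is controlled by the arabinose-inducible araBAD (PBAD) promoter, with the regulator gene araC encoded divergently on the same plasmid. AraC represses the promoter in the absence of arabinose and activates it when arabinose is present, and glucose further suppresses expression through catabolite repression. The depositor stresses that this glucose repression is what keeps the mutator silent during strain maintenance. A bidirectional tonB terminator follows the insert and separates it from the convergently oriented cat gene, while an rrnB T1 terminator lies between the origin and the araC cassette.

The construct is used to test or exploit inducible expression of this candidate mutator allele to raise the mutation rate in bacterial cells. The record does not state the mechanism by which rpsD16 increases mutagenesis, nor its potency relative to other plasmids in the series.
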