Features (pLannotate 1.2.2; 8 found; start..end, strand, type, name):
     39..777     -  rep_origin     CloDF13 ori: Plasmids containing the CloDF13 (CDF) origin of replication can be propagated in E. coli cells that contain additional plasmids with compatible origins.
    867..912     +  terminator     rrnB T1 terminator: transcription terminator T1 from the E. coli rrnB gene
    927..1805    -  CDS            araC: L-arabinose regulatory protein; araC
   1951..2116    +  promoter       araBAD promoter: araBAD; promoter of the L-arabinose operon of E. coli; the araC regulatory gene is transcribed in the opposite direction (Guzman et al., 1995)
   2166..2672    +  CDS            rpsD (fragment): RS4_ECOLI - Also known as ramA. Experimental evidence at protein level: Swiss-Prot protein existence level 1. Part of the processive rRNA transcription and antitermination complex (rrnTAC). The complex forms an RNA-chaperone ring around the RNA exit tunnel of RNA polymerase (RNAP). It supports rapid transcription and antitermination of rRNA operons, cotranscriptional rRNA folding, and annealing of distal rRNA regions to allow correct ribosome biogenesis. This subunit may play a particular role in long- distance rRNA annealing needed for pre-rRNA processing. From Escherichia coli (strain K12).
   2702..2733    +  terminator     tonB terminator: bidirectional E. coli tonB-P14 transcription terminator
   2752..3408    -  CDS            cat: CAT_ECOLX - Experimental evidence at protein level: Swiss-Prot protein existence level 1. This enzyme is an effector of chloramphenicol resistance in bacteria. From Escherichia coli. This protein is used as a marker in many commonly used cloning vectors, such as pACYC184.
   3409..3506    -  promoter       cat promoter: promoter of the E. coli cat gene encoding chloramphenicol acetyltransferase
>Addgene plasmid #69649 | MP-J3 | depositor full sequence | sequence record 123389 | Full Sequence
CACTCGGTCGCTACGCTCCGGGCGTGAGACTGCGGCGGGCGCTGCGGACACATACAAAGTTACCCACAGA
TTCCGTGGATAAGCAGGGGACTAACATGTGAGGCAAAACAGCAGGGCCGCGCCGGTGGCGTTTTTCCATA
GGCTCCGCCCTCCTGCCAGAGTTCACATAAACAGACGCTTTTCCGGTGCATCTGTGGGAGCCGTGAGGCT
CAACCATGAATCTGACAGTACGGGCGAAACCCGACAGGACTTAAAGATCCCCACCGTTTCCGGCGGGTCG
CTCCCTCTTGCGCTCTCCTGTTCCGACCCTGCCGTTTACCGGATACCTGTTCCGCCTTTCTCCCTTACGG
GAAGTGTGGCGCTTTCTCATAGCTCACACACTGGTATCTCGGCTCGGTGTAGGTCGTTCGCTCCAAGCTG
GGCTGTAAGCAAGAACTCCCCGTTCAGCCCGACTGCTGCGCCTTATCCGGTAACTGTTCACTTGAGTCCA
ACCCGGAAAAGCACGGTAAAACGCCACTGGCAGCAGCCATTGGTAACTGGGAGTTCGCAGAGGATTTGTT
TAGCTAAACACGCGGTTGCTCTTGAAGTGTGCGCCAAAGTCCGGCTACACTGGAAGGACAGATTTGGTTG
CTGTGCTCTGCGAAAGCCAGTTACCACGGTTAAGCAGTTCCCCAACTGACTTAACCTTCGATCAAACCAC
CTCCCCAGGTGGTTTTTTCGTTTACAGGGCAAAAGATTACGCGCAGAAAAAAAGGATCTCAAGAAGATCC
TTTGATCTTTTCTACTGAACCGCTCTAGATTTCAGTGCAATTTATCTCTTCAAATGTAGCACCTGAAGTC
AGCCCAGGAGGAAGAGGACATCCGGTCAAATAAAACGAAAGGCTCAGTCGAAAGACTGGGCCTTTCGTTT
TAGACTTAGGGACCCTTTATGACAACTTGACGGCTACATCATTCACTTTTTCTTCACAACCGGCACGGAA
CTCGCTCGGGCTGGCCCCGGTGCATTTTTTAAATACCCGCGAGAAATAGAGTTGATCGTCAAAACCAACA
TTGCGACCGACGGTGGCGATAGGCATCCGGGTGGTGCTCAAAAGCAGCTTCGCCTGGCTGATACGTTGGT
CCTCGCGCCAGCTTAAGACGCTAATCCCTAACTGCTGGCGGAAAAGATGTGACAGACGCGACGGCGACAA
GCAAACATGCTGTGCGACGCTGGCGATATCAAAATTGCTGTCTGCCAGGTGATCGCTGATGTACTGACAA
GCCTCGCGTACCCGATTATCCATCGGTGGATGGAGCGACTCGTTAATCGCTTCCATGCGCCGCAGTAACA
ATTGCTCAAGCAGATTTATCGCCAGCAGCTCCGAATAGCGCCCTTCCCCTTGCCCGGCGTTAATGATTTG
CCCAAACAGGTCGCTGAAATGCGGCTGGTGCGCTTCATCCGGGCGAAAGAACCCCGTATTGGCAAATATT
GACGGCCAGTTAAGCCATTCATGCCAGTAGGCGCGCGGACGAAAGTAAACCCACTGGTGATACCATTCGC
GAGCCTCCGGATGACGACCGTAGTGATGAATCTCTCCTGGCGGGAACAGCAAAATATCACCCGGTCGGCA
AACAAATTCTCGTCCCTGATTTTTCACCACCCCCTGACCGCGAATGGTGAGATTGAGAATATAACCTTTC
ATTCCCAGCGGTCGGTCGATAAAAAAATCGAGATAACCGTTGGCCTCAATCGGCGTTAAACCCGCCACCA
GATGGGCATTAAACGAGTATCCCGGCAGCAGGGGATCATTTTGCGCTTCAGCCATACTTTTCATACTCCC
ACCATTCAGAGAAGAAACCAATTGTCCATATTGCATCAGACATTGCCGTCACTGCGTCTTTTACTGGCTC
TTCTCGCTAACCCAACCGGTAACCCCGCTTATTAAAAGCATTCTGTAACAAAGCGGGACCAAAGCCATGA
CAAAAACGCGTAACAAAAGTGTCTATAATCACGGCAGAAAAGTCCACATTGATTATTTGCACGGCGTCAC
ACTTTGCTATGCCATAGCATTTTTATCCATAAGATTAGCGGATCCTACCTGACGCTTTTTATCGCAACTC
TCTACTGTTTCTCCATACCCGTTTTTTTGGACGCGTACAACTCAAGTCTGACATAAATGACCGCTATGGC
AAGATATTTGGGTCCTAAGCTCAAGCTGAGCCGTCGTGAGGGCACCGACTTATTCCTTAAGTCTGGCGTT
CGCGCGATCGATACCAAGTGTAAAATTGAACAAGCTCCTGGCCAGCACGGTGCGCGTAAACCGCGTCTGT
CTGACTATGGTGTGCAGTTGCGTGAAAAGCAAAAAGTTCGCCGTATCTATGGTGTGCTGGAGCGTCAGTT
CCGTAACTACTACAAAGAAGCAGCACGTCTGAAAGGCAACACCGGTGAAAACCTGTTGGCTCTGCTGGAA
GGTCGTCTGGACAACGTTGTATACCGTATGGGCTTCGGTGCCACTCGTGCAGAAGCACGTCAGCTGGTTA
GCCATAAAGCAATTATGGTAAACGGTCGTGTTGTTAACATCGCTTCTTATCAGGTTAGTCCGAATGACGT
TGTAAGCATTCGTGAGAAAGCGAAGAAGCAGTCTCGCGTGAAAGCCGCTCTGGAGCTGGCTGAGCAGCGT
GAAAAGCCAACCTAAACTTAATTAACGGCACTCCTCAGCCAAGTCAAAAGCCTCCGACCGGAGGCTTTTG
ACTACATGCCCATGGCGTTTACGCCCCGCCCTGCCACTCATCGCAGTACTGTTGTAATTCATTAAGCATT
CTGCCGACATGGAAGCCATCACAAACGGCATGATGAACCTGAATCGCCAGCGGCATCAGCACCTTGTCGC
CTTGCGTATAATATTTGCCCATAGTGAAAACGGGGGCGAAGAAGTTGTCCATATTGGCCACGTTTAAATC
AAAACTGGTGAAACTCACCCAGGGATTGGCTGAGACGAAAAACATATTCTCAATAAACCCTTTAGGGAAA
TAGGCCAGGTTTTCACCGTAACACGCCACATCTTGCGAATATATGTGTAGAAACTGCCGGAAATCGTCGT
GGTATTCACTCCAGAGCGATGAAAACGTTTCAGTTTGCTCATGGAAAACGGTGTAACAAGGGTGAACACT
ATCCCATATCACCAGCTCACCGTCTTTCATTGCCATACGGAACTCCGGATGAGCATTCATCAGGCGGGCA
AGAATGTGAATAAAGGCCGGATAAAACTTGTGCTTATTTTTCTTTACGGTCTTTAAAAAGGCCGTAATAT
CCAGCTGAACGGTCTGGTTATAGGTACATTGAGCAACTGACTGAAATGCCTCAAAATGTTCTTTACGATG
CCATTGGGATATATCAACGGTGGTATATCCAGTGATTTTTTTCTCCATTTTAGCTTCCTTAGCTCCTGAA
AATCTCGATAACTCAAAAAATACGCCCGGTAGTGATCTTATTTCATTATGGTGAAAGTTGGAACCTCTTA
CGTGCCAAGCCAAATAGGCCGT
