>Addgene plasmid #69649 | MP-J3 | addgene partial sequence | sequence record 124556 | pBAD-F 5'-ATGCCATAGCATTTTTATCC-3'
ACTCTCTACTGTTTCTCCATACCCGTTTTTTTGGACGCGTACAACTCAAGTCTGACATAAATGACCGCTA
TGGCAAGATATTTGGGTCCTAAGCTCAAGCTGAGCCGTCGTGAGGGCACCGACTTATTCCTTAAGTCTGG
CGTTCGCGCGATCGATACCAAGTGTAAAATTGAACAAGCTCCTGGCCAGCACGGTGCGCGTAAACCGCGT
CTGTCTGACTATGGTGTGCAGTTGCGTGAAAAGCAAAAAGTTCGCCGTATCTATGGTGTGCTGGAGCGTC
AGTTCCGTAACTACTACAAAGAAGCAGCACGTCTGAAAGGCAACACCGGTGAAAACCTGTTGGCTCTGCT
GGAAGGTCGTCTGGACAACGTTGTATACCGTATGGGCTTCGGTGCCACTCGTGCAGAAGCACGTCAGCTG
GTTAGCCATAAAGCAATTATGGTAAACGGTCGTGTTGTTAACATCGCTTCTTATCAGGTTAGTCCGAATG
ACGTTGTAAGCATTCGTGAGAAAGCGAAGAAGCAGTCTCGCGTGAAAGCCGCTCTGGAGCTGGCTGAGCA
GCGTGAAAAGCCAACCTAAACTTAATTAACGGCACTCCTCAGCCAAGTCAAAAGCCTCCGACCGGAGGCT
TTTGACTACATGCCCATGGCGTTTACGCCCCGCCCTGCCACTCATCGCAGTACTGTTGTAATTCATTAAG
CATTCTGCCGACATGGAAGCCATCACAAACGGCATGATGAACCTGA
