>Addgene plasmid #69649 | MP-J3 | addgene partial sequence | sequence record 124609 | CAT-F 5'-GTTTGTGATGGCTTCCATGTC-3'
TGAGTGGCAGGGCGGGGCGTAAACGCCATGGGCATGTAGTCAAAAGCCTCCGGTCGGAGGCTTTTGACTT
GGCTGAGGAGTGCCGTTAATTAAGTTTAGGTTGGCTTTTCACGCTGCTCAGCCAGCTCCAGAGCGGCTTT
CACGCGAGACTGCTTCTTCGCTTTCTCACGAATGCTTACAACGTCATTCGGACTAACCTGATAAGAAGCG
ATGTTAACAACACGACCGTTTACCATAATTGCTTTATGGCTAACCAGCTGACGTGCTTCTGCACGAGTGG
CACCGAAGCCCATACGGTATACAACGTTGTCCAGACGACCTTCCAGCAGAGCCAACAGGTTTTCACCGGT
GTTGCCTTTCAGACGTGCTGCTTCTTTGTAGTAGTTACGGAACTGACGCTCCAGCACACCATAGATACGG
CGAACTTTTTGCTTTTCACGCAACTGCACACCATAGTCAGACAGACGCGGTTTACGCGCACCGTGCTGGC
CAGGAGCTTGTTCAATTTTACACTTGGTATCGATCGCGCGAACGCCAGACTTAAGGAATAAGTCGGTGCC
CTCACGACGGCTCAGCTTGAGCTTAGGACCCAAATATCTTGCCATAGCGGTCATTTATGTCAGACTTGAG
TTGTACGCGTCCAAAAAAACGGGTATGGAGAAACAGTAGAGAGTTGCGATAAAAAGCGTCAGGTAGGATC
CGCTAATCTTATGGATAAAAATGCTATGGCATAGCAAAGTGTGACGCCGTGCAAATAATCAATGTGGACT
TTTCTGCCGTGATTATAGACACTT
